>Addgene plasmid #215310 | pMVV104 | addgene full sequence | sequence record 431944 | Addgene NGS Result
CTGTCACCGGATGTGCTTTCCGGTCTGATGAGTCCGTGAGGACGAAACAGCCTCTACAAATAATTTTGTT
TAATACTAGAGAAAGAGGGGAAATACTAGATGAGCAAAGGAGAAGAACTTTTCACTGGAGTTGTCCCAAT
TCTTGTTGAATTAGATGGTGATGTTAATGGGCACAAATTTTCTGTCCGTGGAGAGGGTGAAGGTGATGCT
ACAAACGGAAAACTCACCCTTAAATTTATTTGCACTACTGGAAAACTACCTGTTCCGTGGCCAACACTTG
TCACTACTCTGACCTATGGTGTTCAATGCTTTTCCCGTTATCCGGATCACATGAAACGGCATGACTTTTT
CAAGAGTGCCATGCCCGAAGGTTATGTACAGGAACGCACTATATCTTTCAAAGATGACGGGACCTACAAG
ACGCGTGCTGAAGTCAAGTTTGAAGGTGATACCCTTGTTAATCGTATCGAGTTAAAGGGTATTGATTTTA
AAGAAGATGGAAACATTCTTGGACACAAACTTGAGTACAACTTTAACTCACACAATGTATACATCACGGC
AGACAAACAAAAGAATGGAATCAAAGCTAACTTCAAAATTCGCCACAACGTTGAAGATGGTTCCGTTCAA
CTAGCAGACCATTATCAACAAAATACTCCAATTGGCGATGGCCCTGTCCTTTTACCAGACAACCATTACC
TGTCGACACAATCTGTCCTTTCGAAAGATCCCAACGAAAAGCGTGACCACATGGTCCTTCTTGAGTTTGT
AACTGCTGCTGGGATTACACATGGCATGGATGAGCTCTACAAATAACTCGGTACCAAATTCCAGAAAAGA
GGCCTCCCGAAAGGGGGGCCTTTTTTCGTTTTGGTCCAATGGCGGCGCGCCATCGAATGGTGCAAAACCT
TTCGCGGTATGGCATGATAGCGCCCGGAAGAGAGTCAATTCAGGGTGGTGAATATGGCTGAAGCGCAAAA
TGATCCCCTGCTGCCGGGATACTCGTTTAATGCCCATCTGGTGGCGGGTTTAACGCCGATTGAGGCCAAC
GGTTATCTCGATTTTTTTATCGACCGACCGCTGGGAATGAAAGGTTATATTCTCAATCTCACCATTCGCG
GTCAGGGGGTGGTGAAAAATCAGGGACGAGAATTTGTTTGCCGACCGGGTGATATTTTGCTGTTCCCGCC
AGGAGAGATTCATCACTACGGTCGTCATCCGGAGGCTCGCGAATGGTATCACCAGTGGGTTTACTTTCGT
CCGCGCGCCTACTGGCATGAATGGCTTAACTGGCCGTCAATATTTGCCAATACGGGGTTCTTTCGCCCGG
ATGAAGCGCACCAGCCGCATTTCAGCGACTTTTTTGGGCAAATCATTAACGCCGGGCAAGGGGAAGGGCG
CTATTCGGAGCTGCTGGCGATAAATCTGCTTGAGCAATTGTTACTGCGGCGCATGCTAGCGATTAACGGA
TCGCTCCATCCACCGATGGATAATCGGGTACGCGAGGCTTGTCAGTACATCAGCGATCACCTGGCAGACA
GCAATTTTGATATCGCCAGCGTCGCACAGCATGTTTGCTTGTCGCCGTCGCGTCTGTCACATCTTTTCCG
CCAGCAGTTAGGGATTAGCGTCTTAAGCTGGCGCGAGGACCAACGTATCAGCCAGGCGAAGCTGCTTTTG
AGCACCACCCGGATGCCTATCGCCACCGTCGGTCGCAATGTTGGTTTTGACGATCAACTCTATTTCTCGC
GGGTATTTAAAAAATGCACCGGGGCCAGCCCGAGCGAGTTCCGTGCCGGTTTGGAAGAAAAAGTGAATGA
TGTAGCCGTCAAGTTGTCATGATAAGATCCTATTCCAGCGGGATTAAAGAGGAGCGATTAAGCATGGTTA
CTATCAATACGGAATCTGCTTTAACGCCACGTTCTTTGCGGGATACGCGGCGTATGAATATGTTTGTTTC
GGTAGCTGCTGCGGTCGCAGGATTGTTATTTGGTCTTGATATCGGCGTAATCGCCGGAGCGTTGCCGTTC
ATTACCGATCACTTTGTGCTGACCAGTCGTTTGCAGGAATGGGTGGTTAGTAGCATGATGCTCGGTGCAG
CAATTGGTGCGCTGTTTAATGGTTGGCTGTCGTTCCGCCTGGGGCGTAAATACAGCCTGATGGCGGGGGC
CATCCTGTTTGTACTCGGTTCTATAGGGTCCGCTTTTGCGACCAGCGTAGAGATGTTAATCGCCGCTCGT
GTGGTGCTGGGCATTGCTGTCGGGATCGCGTCTTACACCGCTCCTCTGTATCTTTCTGAAATGGCAAGTG
AAAACGTTCGCGGTAAGATGATCAGTATGTACCAGTTGATGGTCACACTCGGCATCGTGCTGGCGTTTTT
ATCCGATACAGCGTTCAGTTATAGCGGTAACTGGCGCGCAATGTTGGGGGTTCTTGCTTTACCAGCAGTT
CTGCTGATTATTCTGGTAGTATTTCTGCCAAATAGCCCGCGCTGGCTGGCGGAAAAGGGGCGTCATATTG
AGGCGGAAGAAGTATTGCGTATGCTGCGCGATACGTCGGAAAAAGCGCGAGAAGAACTCAACGAAATTCG
TGAAAGCCTGAAGTTAAAACAGGGCGGTTGGGCACTGTTTAAGATCAACCGTAACGTCCGTCGTGCTGTG
TTTCTCGGTATGTTGTTGCAGGCGATGCAGCAGTTTACCGGTATGAACATCATCATGTACTACGCGCCGC
GTATCTTCAAAATGGCGGGCTTTACGACCACAGAACAACAGATGATTGCGACTCTGGTCGTAGGGCTGAC
CTTTATGTTCGCCACCTTTATTGCGGTGTTTACGGTAGATAAAGCAGGGCGTAAACCGGCTCTGAAAATT
GGTTTCAGCGTGATGGCGTTAGGCACTCTGGTGCTGGGCTATTGCCTGATGCAGTTTGATAACGGTACGG
CTTCCAGTGGCTTGTCCTGGCTCTCTGTTGGCATGACGATGATGTGTATTGCCGGTTATGCGATGAGCGC
CGCGCCAGTGGTGTGGATCCTGTGCTCTGAAATTCAGCCGCTGAAATGCCGCGATTTCGGTATTACCTGT
TCGACCACCACGAACTGGGTGTCGAATATGATTATCGGCGCGACCTTCCTGACACTGCTTGATAGCATTG
GCGCTGCCGGTACGTTCTGGCTCTACACTGCGCTGAACATTGCGTTTGTGGGCATTACTTTCTGGCTCAT
TCCGGAAACCAAAAATGTCACGCTGGAACATATCGAACGCAAACTGATGGCAGGCGAGAAGTTGAGAAAT
ATCGGCGTCTGATAAGGATCCTAATTGGTAACGAATCAGACAATTGACGGCTCGAGGGAGTAGCATAGGG
TTTGCAGAATCCCTGCTTCGTCCATTTGACAGGCACATTATGCATCGATGATAAGCTGTCAAACATGAGC
AGATCCTCTACGCCGGACGCATCGTGGCCGGCATCACCGGCGCCACAGGTGCGGTTGCTGGCGCCTATAT
CGCCGACATCACCGATGGGGAAGATCGGGCTCGCCACTTCGGGCTCATGAGCAAATATTTTATCTGAGGT
GCTTCCTCGCTCACTGACTCGCTGCACGAGGCAGACCTCAGCGCTAGCGGAGTGTATACTGGCTTACTAT
GTTGGCACTGATGAGGGTGTCAGTGAAGTGCTTCATGTGGCAGGAGAAAAAAGGCTGCACCGGTGCGTCA
GCAGAATATGTGATACAGGATATATTCCGCTTCCTCGCTCACTGACTCGCTACGCTCGGTCGTTCGACTG
CGGCGAGCGGAAATGGCTTACGAACGGGGCGGAGATTTCCTGGAAGATGCCAGGAAGATACTTAACAGGG
AAGTGAGAGGGCCGCGGCAAAGCCGTTCTACCGGCGCGGCAGCGTGACCCGTGTCGGCGGCTCCAACGGC
TCGCCATCGTCCAGAAAACACGGCTCATCGGGCATCGGCAGGCGCTGCTGCCCGCGCCGTTCCCATTCCT
CCGTTTCGGTCAAGGCTGGCAGGTCTGGTTCCATGCCCGGAATGCCGGGCTGGCTGGGCGGCTCCTCGCC
GGGGCCGGTCGGTAGTTGCTGCTCGCCCGGATACAGGGTCGGGATGCGGCGCAGGTCGCCATGCCCCAAC
AGCGATTCGTCCTGGTCGTCGTGATCAACCACCACGGCGGCACTGAACACCGACAGGCGCAACTGGTCGC
GGGGCTGGCCCCACGCCACGCGGTCATTGACCACGTAGGCCGACACGGTGCCGGGGCCGTTGAGCTTCAC
GACGGAGATCCAGCGCTCGGCCACCAAGTCCTTGACTGCGTATTGGACCGTCCGCAAAGAACGTCCGATG
AGCTTGGAAAGTGTCTTCTGGCTGACCACCACGGCGTTCTGGTGGCCCATCTGCGCCACGAGGTGATGCA
GCAGCATTGCCGCCGTGGGTTTCCTCGCAATAAGCCCGGCCCACGCCTCATGCGCTTTGCGTTCCGTTTG
CACCCAGTGACCGGGCTTGTTCTTGGCTTGAATGCCGATTTCTCTGGACTGCGTGGCCATGCTTATCTCC
ATGCGGTAGGGGTGCCGCACGGTTGCGGCACCATGCGCAATCAGCTGCAACTTTTCGGCAGCGCGACAAC
AATTATGCGTTGCGTAAAAGTGGCAGTCAATTACAGATTTTCTTTAACCTACGCAATGAGCTATTGCGGG
GGGTGCCGCAATGAGCTGTTGCGTACCCCCCTTTTTTAAGTTGTTGATTTTTAAGTCTTTCGCATTTCGC
CCTATATCTAGTTCTTTGGTGCCCAAAGAAGGGCACCCCTGCGGGGTTCCCCCACGCCTTCGGCGCGGCT
CCCCCTCCGGCAAAAAGTGGCCCCTCCGGGGCTTGTTGATCGACTGCGCGGCCTTCGGCCTTGCCCAAGG
TGGCGCTGCCCCCTTGGAACCCCCGCACTCGCCGCCGTGAGGCTCGGGGGGCAGGCGGGCGGGCTTCGCC
CTTCGACTGCCCCCACTCGCATAGGCTTGGGTCGTTCCAGGCGCGTCAAGGCCAAGCCGCTGCGCGGTCG
CTGCGCGAGCCTTGACCCGCCTTCCACTTGGTGTCCAACCGGCAAGCGAAGCGCGCAGGCCGCAGGCCGG
AGGCTTTTCCCCAGAGAAAATTAAAAAAATTGATGGGGCAAGGCCGCAGGCCGCGCAGTTGGAGCCGGTG
GGTATGTGGTCGAAGGCTGGGTAGCCGGTGGGCAATCCCTGTGGTCAAGCTCGTGGGCAGGCGCAGCCTG
TCCATCAGCTTGTCCAGCAGGGTTGTCCACGGGCCGAGCGAAGCGAGCCAGCCGGTGGCCGCGAAGATCA
TCTTATTAAGGGGTCTGACGCTCAGTGGAACGAAAAATCAATCTAAAGTATATATGAGTAAACTTGGTCT
GACAGTTACCTTAGAAAAACTCATCGAGCATCAAATGAAACTGCAATTTATTCATATCAGGATTATCAAT
ACCATATTTTTGAAAAAGCCGTTTCTGTAATGAAGGAGAAAACTCACCGAGGCAGTTCCATAGGATGGCA
AGATCCTGGTATCGGTCTGCGATTCCGACTCGTCCAACATCAATACAACCTATTAATTTCCCCTCGTCAA
AAATAAGGTTATCAAGTGAGAAATCACCATGAGTGACGACTGAATCCGGTGAGAATGGCAAAAGCTTATG
CATTTCTTTCCAGACTTGTTCAACAGGCCAGCCATTACGCTCGTCATCAAAATCACTCGCATCAACCAAA
CCGTTATTCATTCGTGATTGCGCCTGAGCGAGACGAAATACGCGATCGCTGTTAAAAGGACAATTACAAA
CAGGAATCGAATGCAACCGGCGCAGGAACACTGCCAGCGCATCAACAATATTTTCACCTGAATCAGGATA
TTCTTCTAATACCTGGAATGCTGTTTTCCCGGGGATCGCAGTGGTGAGTAACCATGCATCATCAGGAGTA
CGGATAAAATGCTTGATGGTCGGAAGAGGCATAAATTCCGTCAGCCAGTTTAGTCTGACCATCTCATCTG
TAACATCATTGGCAACGCTACCTTTGCCATGTTTCAGAAACAACTCTGGCGCATCGGGCTTCCCATACAA
TCGATAGATTGTCGCACCTGATTGCCCGACATTATCGCGAGCCCATTTATACCCATATAAATCAGCATCC
ATGTTGGAATTTAATCGCGGCCTGGAGCAAGACGTTTCCCGTTGAATATGGCTCATAACACCCCTTGTAT
TACTGTTTATGTAAGCAGACAGTTTTATTGTTCATGATGATATATTTTTATCTTGTGCAATGTACATCAG
AGATTTTGAGACACAACCAATTATTGAAGGCCTCCCTAACGGGGGGCCTTTTTTTGTTTCTGGTCTCCCG
CTTAACGATCGTTGGCTGAGAAACCAATTGTCCATATTGCATCAGACATTGCCGTCACTGCGTCTTTTAC
TGGCTCTTCTCGCTAACCAAACCGGTAACCCCGCTTATTAAAAGCATTCTGTAACAAAGCGGGACCAAAG
CCATGACAAAAACGCGTAACAAAAGTGTCTATAATCACGGCAGAAAAGTCCACATTGATTATTTGCACGG
CGTCACACTTTGCTATGCCATAGCATTTTTATCCATAAGATTAGCGGATCCTACCTGACGCTTTTTATCG
CAACTCTCTACTGTTTCTCCATACCCGAG
Features (pLannotate 1.2.2; 14 found; start..end, strand, type, name):
      1..50      +  misc_RNA       sTRSV HHRz: hammerhead ribozyme from the tobacco ringspot virus satellite RNA (Khvorova et al., 2003)
    100..813     +  CDS            Superfolder GFP: Superfolder GFP is a basic (constitutively fluorescent) green fluorescent protein published in 2005, derived from Aequorea victoria. It is reported to be a very rapidly-maturing weak dimer.
    890..963     +  promoter       lacIq promoter (fragment): lacI (mutant); In the lacIq allele, a single base change in the promoter boosts expression of the lacI gene about 10-fold.
    964..1840    +  CDS            araC (fragment): L-arabinose regulatory protein; araC
   1884..3299    +  CDS            araE: ARAE_ECOLI - Experimental evidence at protein level: Swiss-Prot protein existence level 1. Uptake of arabinose across the boundary membrane with the concomitant transport of protons into the cell (symport system). From Escherichia coli (strain K12).
   3404..3422    -  promoter       tet promoter (fragment): E. coli promoter for tetracycline efflux protein gene
   3432..3552    +  CDS            TcR (fragment): tetracycline efflux protein; tet; confers resistance to tetracycline
   3571..3593    -  rep_origin     RSF ori (fragment): Plasmids containing the RSF 1030 origin of replication can be propagated in E. coli cells that contain additional plasmids with compatible origins.
   3610..3636    +  misc_feature   bom (fragment): basis of mobility region from pBR322
   3735..3790    -  rep_origin     RSF ori (fragment): Plasmids containing the RSF 1030 origin of replication can be propagated in E. coli cells that contain additional plasmids with compatible origins.
   3878..4540    -  CDS            pBBR1 Rep: replication protein for the broad-host-range plasmid pBBR1 from Bordetella bronchiseptica
   4541..5312    -  rep_origin     pBBR1 oriV: replication origin of the broad-host-range plasmid pBBR1 from Bordetella bronchiseptica; requires the pBBR1 Rep protein for replication
   5401..6216    -  CDS            KanR: aminoglycoside phosphotransferase; aph(3')-Ia; confers resistance to kanamycin in bacteria or G418 (Geneticin®) in eukaryotes
   6507..6672    +  promoter       araBAD promoter: araBAD; promoter of the L-arabinose operon of E. coli; the araC regulatory gene is transcribed in the opposite direction (Guzman et al., 1995)
