[The description below was written by a language model from this plasmid's Addgene catalogue record and pLannotate feature annotations shown in this document.]
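Description:
pMVV104 is a low-copy bacterial expression and synthetic-biology plasmid built on the broad-host-range pBBR1 replicon. It carries the pBBR1 oriV together with the pBBR1 Rep protein that this origin requires, which allows maintenance in E. coli and in a range of other Gram-negative bacteria. Selection is by kanamycin through an aph(3')-Ia (KanR) gene. The annotation also picks up short fragments resembling a tet promoter, TcR, the RSF origin and the pBR322 bom site. These are small partial matches, probably backbone remnants rather than functional elements.

The payload is the arabinose-inducible sensor cassette taken from the Marionette collection, driving superfolder GFP as a reporter. The araBAD promoter sits at the end of the numbered sequence and reads across the circular junction into an sTRSV hammerhead ribozyme. This self-cleaving insulator trims the 5' leader so that the transcript's translation is less dependent on promoter context. The untagged sfGFP coding sequence follows. Downstream, a lacIq-type constitutive promoter fragment drives araC, annotated as a partial match and described in the record as the optimized AraC(AM) variant. It is followed by araE, the E. coli arabinose/proton symporter. Constitutive supply of both the regulator and the transporter makes arabinose uptake and sensing independent of the host's own machinery, which should give a more uniform, titratable response.

The plasmid belongs to a genetic toolbox developed for nitrogen-fixing soil microbes. It serves to characterize arabinose-inducible expression by fluorescence in such non-model hosts, and could be adapted by replacing sfGFP with a gene of interest.
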