Addgene plasmid #215310: pMVV104
Purpose: Expresses sfGFP under induction with the arabinose Marionette Cassette (AraCAM + araE + PBAD-sfGFP) with a BBR1 backbone.
Depositing lab: Brian Pfleger. Depositing organization: University of Wisconsin, Madison. Publication: Synthetic Biology Toolbox for Nitrogen-Fixing Soil Microbes. Venkataraman M, Ynigez-Gutierrez A, Infante V, MacIntyre A, Fernandes-Junior PI, Ane JM, Pfleger B. ACS Synth Biol. 2023 Dec 15;12(12):3623-3634. doi: 10.1021/acssynbio.3c00414. Epub 2023 Nov 21. PubMed 37988619.
Backbone
  Vector backbone: BBR1
  Backbone size w/o insert (bp): 6000
  Total vector size (bp): 6679
  Modifications to backbone: Constitutive AraC + AraE expression
  Vector type: Bacterial Expression, Synthetic Biology
Growth in bacteria
  Bacterial resistance: Kanamycin, 50 μg/mL
  Growth temperature: 37°C
  Growth strain: DH5alpha
  Copy number: Low Copy
Gene/Insert
  Gene/Insert name: sfGFP
  Species: Synthetic
  Insert size (bp): 711
  Promoter: PAraBAD
  Tag / fusion protein: None
  Cloning method: Gibson Cloning
  Sequencing primers: 5′ na
Resource information
  A portion of this plasmid was derived from a plasmid made by: Optimized induction cassettes were cloned from the Marionette sensor collection into broad host origin BBR1: https://www.addgene.org/kits/marionette-sensor-collection/ https://doi.org/10.1038/s41589-018-0168-3
Terms and licenses: Academic/Nonprofit Terms; Industry Terms: Not Available to Industry
How to cite: pMVV104 was a gift from Brian Pfleger (Addgene plasmid # 215310 ; http://n2t.net/addgene:215310 ; RRID:Addgene_215310)
